Addgene plasmid #55950: mPlum-Alpha-V-Integrin-25
Purpose: Localization: Focal Adhesions, Excitation: 590, Emission: 649
Depositing lab: Michael Davidson. Depositing organization: Florida State University, Tallahassee.
Backbone
  Vector backbone: mPlum
  Backbone size w/o insert (bp): 4750
  Vector type: Mammalian Expression
  Selectable markers: Neomycin (select with G418)
Growth in bacteria
  Bacterial resistance: Kanamycin, 50 μg/mL
  Growth temperature: 37°C
  Growth strain: DH5alpha
  Copy number: High Copy
Gene/Insert
  Gene/Insert name: Alpha-V Integrin (alt name: NM_002210.3)
  Species: H. sapiens (human)
  Entrez Gene: ITGAV (a.k.a. CD51, MSK8, VNRA, VTNR)
  Promoter: CMV
  Tag / fusion protein: mPlum
  Cloning method: Unknown
  Sequencing primers: 5′ CMV-F; 3′ SV40pA-R
Terms and licenses: Academic/Nonprofit Terms; Industry Terms: Not Available to Industry
Depositor comments: . Excitation = 590; Emission = 649
How to cite: mPlum-Alpha-V-Integrin-25 was a gift from Michael Davidson (Addgene plasmid # 55950 ; http://n2t.net/addgene:55950 ; RRID:Addgene_55950)
