[The description below was written by a language model from this plasmid's Addgene catalogue record.]
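Description:
mPlum-Alpha-V-Integrin-25 is a mammalian expression plasmid that produces human integrin alpha-V (ITGAV, also known as CD51 or the vitronectin receptor alpha subunit) fused to the far-red fluorescent protein mPlum. It is built on an mPlum backbone of about 4.75 kb excluding the insert. It is maintained in E. coli as a high-copy plasmid under kanamycin selection. A neomycin resistance marker allows G418 selection of transfected mammalian cells, so stable lines can be made as well as transient transfections. The specific origin of replication and the promoters driving the resistance markers are not listed in the record.

Expression of the fusion is driven by the CMV promoter, a strong constitutive promoter in most mammalian cell types. The listed 3′ sequencing primer suggests that an SV40 polyadenylation signal lies downstream of the coding region. The record identifies mPlum as the fusion partner but does not state which end of the integrin it is attached to. It also does not explain the "25" in the name, which may refer to a linker length, and the cloning method is recorded as unknown.

The stated purpose is to label focal adhesions. Integrin alpha-V pairs with beta subunits to form transmembrane receptors for extracellular matrix ligands, and these receptors cluster at cell–substrate attachment sites, so the tagged protein marks those structures in fluorescence microscopy. mPlum is recorded with excitation at 590 nm and emission at 649 nm. This far-red position makes the construct suitable for multicolour imaging alongside green or yellow reporters.
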