>Addgene plasmid #55950 | mPlum-Alpha-V-Integrin-25 | depositor partial sequence | sequence record 86854 | insert sequence
GACGTCAGATCCGCTAGTCGACGGTACCTCGGCGATGGCTTTTCCGCCGCGGCGACGGCTGCGCCTCGGT
CCCCGCGGCCTCCCGCTTCTTCTCTCGGGACTCCTGCTACCTCTGTGCCGCGCCTTCAACCTAGACGTGG
ACAGTCCTGCCGAGTACTCTGGCCCCGAGGGAAGTTACTTCGGCTTCGCCGTGGATTTCTTCGTGCCCAG
CGCGTCTTCCCGGATGTTTCTTCTCGTGGGAGCTCCCAAAGCAAACACCACCCAGCCTGGGATTGTGGAA
GGAGGGCAGGTCCTCAAATGTGACTGGTCTTCTACCCGCCGGTGCCAGCCAATTGAATTTGATGCAACAG
GCAATAGAGATTATGCCAAGGATGATCCATTGGAATTTAAGTCCCATCAGTGGTTTGGAGCATCTGTGAG
GTCGAAACAGGATAAAATTTTGGCCTGTGCCCCATTGTACCATTGGAGAACTGAGATGAAACAGGAGCGA
GAGCCTGTTGGAACATGCTTTCTTCAAGATGGAACAAAGACTGTTGAGTATGCTCCATGTAGATCACAAG
ATATTGATGCTGATGGACAGGGATTTTGTCAAGGAGGATTCAGCATTGATTTTACTAAAGCTGACAGAGT
ACTTCTTGGTGGTCCTGGTAGCTTTTATTGGCAAGGTCAGCTTATTTCGGATCAAGTGGCAGAAATCGTA
TCTAAATACGACCCCAATGTTTACAGCATCAAGTATAATAACCAATTAGCAACTCGGACTGCACAAGCTA
TTTTTGATGACAGCTATTTGGGTTATTCTGTGGCTGTCGGAGATTTCAATGGTGATGGCATAGATGACTT
TGTTTCAGGAGTTCCAAGAGCAGCAAGGACTTTGGGAATGGTTTATATTTATGATGGGAAGAACATGTCC
TCCTTATACAATTTTACTGGCGAGCAGATGGCTGCATATTTCGGATTTTCTGTAGCTGCCACTGACATTA
ATGGAGATGATTATGCAGATGTGTTTATTGGAGCACCTCTCTTCATGGATCGTGGCTCTGATGGCAAACT
CCAAGAGGTGGGGCAGGTCTCAGTGTCTCTACAGAGAGCTTCAGGAGACTTCCAGACGACAAAGCTGAAT
GGATTTGAGGTCTTTGCACGGTTTGGCAGTGCCATAGCTCCTTTGGGAGATCTGGACCAGGATGGTTTCA
ATGATATTGCAATTGCTGCTCCATATGGGGGTGAAGATAAAAAAGGAATTGTTT
