>Addgene plasmid #55950 | mPlum-Alpha-V-Integrin-25 | depositor partial sequence | sequence record 86855 | insert sequence 2
CTCCACATTGGTTACCACTAATGTCACCTGGGGCATTCAGCCAGCGCCCATGCCTGTGCCTGTGTGGGTG
ATCATTTTAGCAGTTCTAGCAGGATTGTTGCTACTGGCTGTTTTGGTATTTGTAATGTACAGGATGGGCT
TTTTTAAACGGGTCCGGCCACCTCAAGAAGAACAAGAAAGGGAGCAGCTTCAACCTCATGAAAATGGTGA
AGGAAACTCAGAAACTCCGGGATCTCGAGCTCAAGCTTCGAATTCTGCAGTCGACGGTACCGCGGGCCCG
GGATCCCCACCGGTCGCCACCATGGTGAGCAAGGGCGAGGAGGTCATCAAGGAGTTCATGCGCTTCAAGG
AGCACATGGAGGGCTCCGTGAACGGCCACGAGTTCGAGATCGAGGGCGAGGGCGAGGGCCGCCCCTACGA
GGGCACCCAGACCGCCAGGCTGAAGGTGACCAAGGGTGGCCCCCTGCCCTTCGCCTGGGACATCCTGTCC
CCTCAGATCATGTACGGCTCCAAGGCCTACGTGAAGCACCCCGCCGACATCCCCGACTACTTGAAGCTGT
CCTTCCCCGAGGGCTTCAAGTGGGAGCGCGTGATGAACTTCGAGGACGGCGGCGTGGTGACCGTGACCCA
GGACTCCTCCCTGCAGGACGGCGAGTTCATCTACAAGGTGAAGGTGCGCGGCACCAACTTCCCCTCCGAC
GGCCCCGTAATGCAGAAGAAGACCATGGGCTGGGAGGCCTCCTCCGAGCGGATGTACCCCGAGGACGGCG
CCCTGAAGGGCGAGATGAAGATGAGGCTGAGGCTGAAGGACGGCGGCCACTACGACGCCGAGGTCAAGAC
CACCTACATGGCCAAGAAGCCCGTGCAGCTGCCCGGCGCCTACAAGACCGACATCAAGCTGGACATCACC
TCCCACAACGAGGACTACACCATCGTGGAACAGTACGAGCGCGCCGAGGGCCGCCACTCCACCGGCGCCT
AAGCGGCCGCGACTCTAGATCATAATCAGCCATACCACATTGAGA
