>Addgene plasmid #55950 | mPlum-Alpha-V-Integrin-25 | addgene partial sequence | sequence record 131763 | Mombaerts-mRFPup 5'-GTGGCCGTTCACGGAGCCCTCCATG-3'
GATGACCTCCTCGCCCTTGCTCACCATGGTGGCGACCGGTGGGGATCCCGGGCCCGCGGTACCGTCGACT
GCAGAATTCGAAGCTTGAGCTCGAGATCCCGGAGTTTCTGAGTTTCCTTCACCATTTTCATGAGGTTGAA
GCTGCTCCCTTTCTTGTTCTTCTTGAGGTGGCCGGACCCGTTTAAAAAAGCCCATCCTGTACATTACAAA
TACCAAAACAGCCAGTAGCAACAATCCTGCTAGAACTGCTAAAATGATCACCCACACAGGCACAGGCATG
GGCGCTGGCTGAATGCCCCAGGTGACATTAGTGGTAACCAATGTGGAGTTGGTGATATCCTCAATTGGAA
GATTCTTATAAGGAAACTCTATGACATTAAATGAAGCAGACGACTTCAGAGAATAGGAATGATTCTGATT
TTCTTTATTCATAAAAGTCTCAGTCCACAGTAATGACTTTACGTACAAGATTGCACTCTTTCCTCTGTCT
AATCTCCCAACTTGGCAGACAATCTTCAAGCACTGAGCAACTCCACAACCCAAAGTGTGAATATCTCCTT
CACTGAGGGCAAGATCCCGCTTAGTGATGAGATGGTCCCGCTCACCTTGCCCGGCAACCGTGTCATTCTT
TTCAGTTGTTTGCAAAGATGAGATCTTAATTCTCAAAGGGTTGATCTCCATATCTGAAGTGCAGTTCATT
GGTCCATCAATATCATAATGAAGGATATACAACAGAGTGTTATTATTATATTTGTAAGGCCACTGAAGAT
GGAGCATTGCCTTGCTGAATGAACTTGGACCATTGTTTCTCAGCTCATAGATGTGCTGAACAACTGGCCC
AACATCTTCTTCAGTCTCAGG
